>Addgene plasmid #222974 | pBEL3000 | addgene full sequence | sequence record 441430 | Addgene NGS Result
AGGCGTTTTGCGCTGCTTCGCGATGTACGGGCCAGATATACGCGTTGACATTGATTATTGACTAGTTATT
AATAGTAATCAATTACGGGGTCATTAGTTCATAGCCCATATATGGAGTTCCGCGTTACATAACTTACGGT
AAATGGCCCGCCTGGCTGACCGCCCAACGACCCCCGCCCATTGACGTCAATAATGACGTATGTTCCCATA
GTAACGCCAATAGGGACTTTCCATTGACGTCAATGGGTGGAGTATTTACGGTAAACTGCCCACTTGGCAG
TACATCAAGTGTATCATATGCCAAGTACGCCCCCTATTGACGTCAATGACGGTAAATGGCCCGCCTGGCA
TTATGCCCAGTACATGACCTTATGGGACTTTCCTACTTGGCAGTACATCTACGTATTAGTCATCGCTATT
ACCATGGTGATGCGGTTTTGGCAGTACATCAATGGGCGTGGATAGCGGTTTGACTCACGGGGATTTCCAA
GTCTCCACCCCATTGACGTCAATGGGAGTTTGTTTTGGCACCAAAATCAACGGGACTTTCCAAAATGTCG
TAACAACTCCGCCCCATTGACGCAAATGGGCGGTAGGCGTGTACGGTGGGAGGTCTATATAAGCAGAGCT
CGTTTAGTGAACCGTCAGATCGCCTGGAGACGCCATCCACGCTGTTTTGACCTCCATAGAAGACACCGGG
ACCGATCCAGCCTCCGGACTCTAGAGGATCGAACCCTTGGATCTCTAGCGAATTCCCTCTAGACACAGAC
GCTCACCATGCTACTGTTTCTACTTTGTCTCTACAACATGGAGGTGCGGAGTGAAACCAAGGTAAGCCCT
GATGCCATCCATCGCAGCAAAGAAGCAAATACAGGAAAGGGGATGGACTATGGAAATAGCAAAGGAGAAG
AACTTTTCACTGGAGTTGTCCCAATTCTTGTTGAATTAGATGGTGATGTTAATGGGCACAAATTTTCTGT
CCGTGGAGAGGGTGAAGGTGATGCTACAAACGGAAAACTCACCCTTAAATTTATTTGCACTACTGGAAAA
CTACCTGTTCCGTGGCCAACACTTGTCACTACTCTGACCTATGGTGTTCAATGCTTTTCCCGTTATCCGG
ATCACATGAAACGGCATGACTTTTTCAAGAGTGCCATGCCCGAAGGTTATGTACAGGAACGCACTATATC
TTTCAAAGATGACGGGACCTACAAGACGCGTGCTGAAGTCAAGTTTGAAGGTGATACCCTTGTTAATCGT
ATCGAGTTAAAGGGTATTGATTTTAAAGAAGATGGAAACATTCTTGGACACAAACTCGAGTACAACTTTA
ACTCACACAATGTATACATCACGGCAGACAAACAAAAGAATGGAATCAAAGCTAACTTCAAAATTCGCCA
CAACGTTGAAGATGGTTCCGTTCAACTAGCAGACCATTATCAACAAAATACTCCAATTGGCGATGGCCCT
GTCCTTTTACCAGACAACCATTACCTGTCGACACAATCTGTCCTTTCGAAAGATCCCAACGAAAAGCGTG
ACCACATGGTCCTTCTTGAGTTTGTAACTGCTGCTGGGATTACACATGGCATGGATGAGCTCTACAAATG
AGCGGCCGCTCGAGGCCGGCAAGGCCGGATCCCCCGACCTCGACAAGGGTTCGATCCCTACCGGTTAGTA
ATGAGTTTGATATCTCGACAATCAACCTCTGGATTACAAAATTTGTGAAAGATTGACTGGTATTCTTAAC
TATGTTGCTCCTTTTACGCTATGTGGATACGCTGCTTTAATGCCTTTGTATCATGCTATTGCTTCCCGTA
TGGCTTTCATTTTCTCCTCCTTGTATAAATCCTGGTTGCTGTCTCTTTATGAGGAGTTGTGGCCCGTTGT
CAGGCAACGTGGCGTGGTGTGCACTGTGTTTGCTGACGCAACCCCCACTGGTTGGGGCATTGCCACCACC
TGTCAGCTCCTTTCCGGGACTTTCGCTTTCCCCCTCCCTATTGCCACGGCGGAACTCATCGCCGCCTGCC
TTGCCCGCTGCTGGACAGGGGCTCGGCTGTTGGGCACTGACAATTCCGTGGTGTTGTCGGGGAAGCTGAC
GTCCTTTCCATGGCTGCTCGCCTGTGTTGCCACCTGGATTCTGCGCGGGACGTCCTTCTGCTACGTCCCT
TCGGCCCTCAATCCAGCGGACCTTCCTTCCCGCGGCCTGCTGCCGGCTCTGCGGCCTCTTCCGCGTCTTC
GCCTTCGCCCTCAGACGAGTCGGATCTCCCTTTGGGCCGCCTCCCCGCCTGGAACGGGGGAGGCTAACTG
AAACACGGAAGGAGACAATACCGGAAGGAACCCGCGCTATGACGGCAATAAAAAGACAGAATAAAACGCA
CGGGTGTTGGGTCGTTTGTTCATAAACGCGGGGTTCGGTCCCAGGGCTGGCACTCTGTCGATACCCCACC
GAGACCCCATTGGGGCCAATACGCCCGCGTTTCTTCCTTTTCCCCACCCCACCCCCCAAGTTCGGGTGAA
GGCCCAGGGCTCGCAGCCAACGTCGGGGCGGCAGGCCCTGCCATAGCAGATCTGCGCAGCTGGGGCTCTA
GGGGGTATCCCC
[124 nt withheld, positions 2603-2726]
C
[91 nt withheld, positions 2728-2818]
A
[49 nt withheld, positions 2820-2868]
CCTTTGACGTTGGAGTCCACGTTCTTT
[37 nt withheld, positions 2896-2932]
ACCCTATCTCGGTCTATTCTTTTGATTTATAAGGGATTTTGCCGATTTCGGCCTATTGGTTAAAAAATGA
GCTGATTTAACAAAAATTTAACGCGAATTAATTCTGTGGAATGTGTGTCAGTTAGGGTGTGGAAAGTCCC
CAGGCTCCCCAGCAGGCAGAAGTATGCAAAGCATGCATCTCAATTAGTCAGCAACCAGGTGTGGAAAGTC
CCCAGGCTCCCCAGCAGGCAGAAGTATGCAAAGCATGCATCTCAATTAGTCAGCAACCATAGTCCCGCCC
CTAACTCCGCCCATCCCGCCCCTAACTCCGCCCAGTTCCGCCCATTCTCCGCCCCATGGCTGACTAATTT
TTTTTATTTATGCAGAGGCCGAGGCCGCCTCTGCCTCTGAGCTATTCCAGAAGTAGTGAGGAGGCTTTTT
TGGAGGCCTAGGCTTTTGCAAAAAGCTCCCGGGAGCTTGTATATCCATTTTCGGATCTGATCAAGAGACA
GGATGAGGATCGTTTCGCATGATTGAACAAGATGGATTGCACGCAGGTTCTCCGGCCGCTTGGGTGGAGA
GGCTATTCGGCTATGACTGGGCACAACAGACAATCGGCTGCTCTGATGCCGCCGTGTTCCGGCTGTCAGC
GCAGGGGCGCCCGGTTCTTTTTGTCAAGACCGACCTGTCCGGTGCCCTGAATGAACTGCAGGACGAGGCA
GCGCGGCTATCGTGGCTGGCCACGACGGGCGTTCCTTGCGCAGCTGTGCTCGACGTTGTCACTGAAGCGG
GAAGGGACTGGCTGCTATTGGGCGAAGTGCCGGGGCAGGATCTCCTGTCATCTCACCTTGCTCCTGCCGA
GAAAGTATCCATCATGGCTGATGCAATGCGGCGGCTGCATACGCTTGATCCGGCTACCTGCCCATTCGAC
CACCAAGCGAAACATCGCATCGAGCGAGCACGTACTCGGATGGAAGCCGGTCTTGTCGATCAGGATGATC
TGGACGAAGAGCATCAGGGGCTCGCGCCAGCCGAACTGTTCGCCAGGCTCAAGGCGCGCATGCCCGACGG
CGAGGATCTCGTCGTGACCCATGGCGATGCCTGCTTGCCGAATATCATGGTGGAAAATGGCCGCTTTTCT
GGATTCATCGACTGTGGCCGGCTGGGTGTGGCGGACCGCTATCAGGACATAGCGTTGGCTACCCGTGATA
TTGCTGAAGAGCTTGGCGGCGAATGGGCTGACCGCTTCCTCGTGCTTTACGGTATCGCCGCTCCCGATTC
GCAGCGCATCGCCTTCTATCGCCTTCTTGACGAGTTCTTCTGAGCGGGACTCTGGGGTTCGCGAAATGAC
CGACCAAGCGACGCCCAACCTGCCATCACGAGATTTCGATTCCACCGCCGCCTTCTATGAAAGGTTGGGC
TTCGGAATCGTTTTCCGGGACGCCGGCTGGATGATCCTCCAGCGCGGGGATCTCATGCTGGAGTTCTTCG
CCCACCCCAACTTGTTTATTGCAGCTTATAATGGTTACAAATAAAGCAATAGCATCACAAATTTCACAAA
TAAAGCATTTTTTTCACTGCATTCTAGTTGTGGTTTGTCCAAACTCATCAATGTATCTTATCATGTCTGT
ATACCGTCGACCTCTAGCTAGAGCTTGGCGTAATCATGGTCATAGCTGTTTCCTGTGTGAAATTGTTATC
CGCTCACAATTCCACACAACATACGAGCCGGAAGCATAAAGTGTAAAGCCTGGGGTGCCTAATGAGTGAG
CTAACTCACATTAATTGCGTTGCGCTCACTGCCCGCTTTCCAGTCGGGAAACCTGTCGTGCCAGCTGCAT
TAATGAATCGGCCAACGCGCGGGGAGAGGCGGTTTGCGTATTGGGCGCTCTTCCGCTTCCTCGCTCACTG
ACTCGCTGCGCTCGGTCGTTCGGCTGCGGCGAGCGGTATCAGCTCACTCAAAGGCGGTAATACGGTTATC
CACAGAATCAGGGGATAACGCAGGAAAGAACATGTGAGCAAAAGGCCAGCAAAAGGCCAGGAACCGTAAA
AAGGCCGCGTTGCTGGCGTTTTTCCATAGGCTCCGCCCCCCTGACGAGCATCACAAAAATCGACGCTCAA
GTCAGAGGTGGCGAAACCCGACAGGACTATAAAGATACCAGGCGTTTCCCCCTGGAAGCTCCCTCGTGCG
CTCTCCTGTTCCGACCCTGCCGCTTACCGGATACCTGTCCGCCTTTCTCCCTTCGGGAAGCGTGGCGCTT
TCTCATAGCTCACGCTGTAGGTATCTCAGTTCGGTGTAGGTCGTTCGCTCCAAGCTGGGCTGTGTGCACG
AACCCCCCGTTCAGCCCGACCGCTGCGCCTTATCCGGTAACTATCGTCTTGAGTCCAACCCGGTAAGACA
CGACTTATCGCCACTGGCAGCAGCCACTGGTAACAGGATTAGCAGAGCGAGGTATGTAGGCGGTGCTACA
GAGTTCTTGAAGTGGTGGCCTAACTACGGCTACACTAGAAGAACAGTATTTGGTATCTGCGCTCTGCTGA
AGCCAGTTACCTTCGGAAAAAGAGTTGGTAGCTCTTGATCCGGCAAACAAACCACCGCTGGTAGCGGTGG
TTTTTTTGTTTGCAAGCAGCAGATTACGCGCAGAAAAAAAGGATCTCAAGAAGATCCTTTGATCTTTTCT
ACGGGGTCTGACGCTCAGTGGAACGAAAACTCACGTTAAGGGATTTTGGTCATGAGATTATCAAAAAGGA
TCTTCACCTAGATCCTTTTAAATTAAAAATGAAGTTTTAAATCAATCTAAAGTATATATGAGTAAACTTG
GTCTGACAGTTACCAATGCTTAATCAGTGAGGCACCTATCTCAGCGATCTGTCTATTTCGTTCATCCATA
GTTGCCTGACTCCCCGTCGTGTAGATAACTACGATACGGGAGGGCTTACCATCTGGCCCCAGTGCTGCAA
TGATACCGCGAGACCCACGCTCACCGGCTCCAGATTTATCAGCAATAAACCAGCCAGCCGGAAGGGCCGA
GCGCAGAAGTGGTCCTGCAACTTTATCCGCCTCCATCCAGTCTATTAATTGTTGCCGGGAAGCTAGAGTA
AGTAGTTCGCCAGTTAATAGTTTGCGCAACGTTGTTGCCATTGCTACAGGCATCGTGGTGTCACGCTCGT
CGTTTGGTATGGCTTCATTCAGCTCCGGTTCCCAACGATCAAGGCGAGTTACATGATCCCCCATGTTGTG
CAAAAAAGCGGTTAGCTCCTTCGGTCCTCCGATCGTTGTCAGAAGTAAGTTGGCCGCAGTGTTATCACTC
ATGGTTATGGCAGCACTGCATAATTCTCTTACTGTCATGCCATCCGTAAGATGCTTTTCTGTGACTGGTG
AGTACTCAACCAAGTCATTCTGAGAATAGTGTATGCGGCGACCGAGTTGCTCTTGCCCGGCGTCAATACG
GGATAATACCGCGCCACATAGCAGAACTTTAAAAGTGCTCATCATTGGAAAACGTTCTTCGGGGCGAAAA
CTCTCAAGGATCTTACCGCTGTTGAGATCCAGTTCGATGTAACCCACTCGTGCACCCAACTGATCTTCAG
CATCTTTTACTTTCACCAGCGTTTCTGGGTGAGCAAAAACAGGAAGGCAAAATGCCGCAAAAAAGGGAAT
AAGGGCGACACGGAAATGTTGAATACTCATACTCTTCCTTTTTCAATATTATTGAAGCATTTATCAGGGT
TATTGTCTCATGAGCGGATACATATTTGAATGTATTTAGAAAAATAAACAAATAGGGGTTCCGCGCACAT
TTCCCCGAAAAGTGCCACCTGACGTCGACGGATCGGGAGATCTCCCGATCCCCTATGGTGCACTCTCAGT
ACAATCTGCTCTGATGCCGCATAGTTAAGCCAGTATCTGCTCCCTGCTTGTGTGTTGGAGGTCGCTGAGT
AGTGCGCGAGCAAAATTTAAGCTACAACAAGGCAAGGCTTGACCGACAATTGCATGAAGAATCTGCTTAG
GGTT
Features (pLannotate 1.2.2; 19 found; start..end, strand, type, name):
     47..426     +  enhancer       CMV enhancer: human cytomegalovirus immediate early enhancer
    427..630     +  promoter       CMV promoter: human cytomegalovirus (CMV) immediate early promoter
    898..1608    +  CDS            Superfolder GFP: Superfolder GFP is a basic (constitutively fluorescent) green fluorescent protein published in 2005, derived from Aequorea victoria. It is reported to be a very rapidly-maturing weak dimer.
   1700..2288    +  misc_feature   WPRE: woodchuck hepatitis virus posttranscriptional regulatory element
   2353..2401    +  polyA_signal   HSV TK poly(A) signal: herpes simplex virus thymidine kinase polyadenylation signal (Cole and Stacy, 1985)
   2492..2508    -  polyA_signal   bGH poly(A) signal (fragment): bovine growth hormone polyadenylation signal
   2603..3031    +  rep_origin     f1 ori (sequence partly withheld): f1 bacteriophage origin of replication; arrow indicates direction of (+) strand synthesis
   3045..3374    +  promoter       SV40 promoter: SV40 enhancer and early promoter
   3441..4232    +  CDS            neo: KKA2_KLEPN - Also known as kan, nptII. Experimental evidence at protein level: Swiss-Prot protein existence level 1. Resistance to kanamycin, neomycin, paromomycin, ribostamycin, butirosin and gentamicin B. From Klebsiella pneumoniae.
   4258..4416    +  CDS            ble (fragment): BLE_KLEPN - Experimental evidence at protein level: Swiss-Prot protein existence level 1. Binding protein with a strong affinity to the bleomycin family of antibiotics. Binds to CL990; an antimitotic-antibiotic compound. From Klebsiella pneumoniae.
   4411..4532    +  polyA_signal   SV40 poly(A) signal: SV40 polyadenylation signal
   4605..4621    -  protein_bind   lac operator: The lac repressor binds to the lac operator to inhibit transcription in E. coli. This inhibition can be relieved by adding lactose or isopropyl-β-D-thiogalactopyranoside (IPTG). lac repressor encoded by lacI
   4629..4659    -  promoter       lac promoter: promoter for the E. coli lac operon
   4674..4695    -  protein_bind   CAP binding site: CAP binding activates transcription in the presence of cAMP. E. coli catabolite activator protein
   4708..4800    -  CDS            lacI (fragment): lac repressor; lacI; The lac repressor binds to the lac operator to inhibit transcription in E. coli. This inhibition can be relieved by adding lactose or isopropyl-β-D-thiogalactopyranoside (IPTG).
   4983..5571    -  rep_origin     ori: high-copy-number ColE1/pMB1/pBR322/pUC origin of replication
   5742..6602    -  CDS            AmpR: β-lactamase; bla; confers resistance to ampicillin, carbenicillin, and related antibiotics
   6603..6707    -  promoter       AmpR promoter: bla
   6766..6818    -  misc_feature   bom (fragment): basis of mobility region from pBR322
