[The description below was written by a language model from this plasmid's Addgene catalogue record and pLannotate feature annotations shown in this document.]
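Description:
pBEL3000 is a mammalian expression plasmid of about 6.9 kb built on the pcDNA3.4 backbone. It was made to express a putative signal peptide from the Encephalitozoon intestinalis protein Eint_111330 fused to superfolder GFP. It is propagated in E. coli as a high-copy plasmid through a ColE1/pUC-type origin and selected with ampicillin via the β-lactamase gene and its native promoter. An f1 phage origin is also present, along with residual lac promoter/operator, lacI and bom fragments that are backbone remnants rather than functional parts of the design.

The expression cassette is driven by the human cytomegalovirus immediate early enhancer and promoter, which give strong constitutive transcription in most mammalian cell lines. Downstream lies the sfGFP coding sequence, a rapidly maturing, robustly folding Aequorea victoria derivative. The signal peptide is not annotated as a separate feature; it presumably lies in the unannotated stretch between the promoter and sfGFP, but the table does not confirm its position or length. A WPRE follows the reporter to enhance transcript stability and expression, and the transcript is terminated by an HSV thymidine kinase polyadenylation signal.

A second cassette, with the SV40 enhancer/early promoter driving the neomycin phosphotransferase gene and ending in an SV40 poly(A) signal, would permit G418 selection of stable mammalian transfectants.

The stated purpose suggests use in transfected mammalian cells to follow the localisation or secretion of GFP. This would test whether the microsporidian sequence behaves as a functional signal peptide, in the context of work on E. intestinalis infection of human macrophages.
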