Addgene plasmid #222974: pBEL3000
Purpose: To express a putative signal peptide from Encephalitozoon intestinalis protein Eint_111330 fused to GFP in mammalian cells
Depositing lab: Gira Bhabha & Damian Ekiert. Depositing organization: NYU Grossman School of Medicine. Publication: scRNA-seq reveals transcriptional dynamics of Encephalitozoon intestinalis parasites in human macrophages. Jaroenlak P, McCarty KL, Xia B, Lam C, Zwack EE, Yanai I, Bhabha G, Ekiert DC. bioRxiv 2024.05.30.596468 10.1101/2024.05.30.596468.
Backbone
  Vector backbone: pcDNA3.4
  Vector type: Mammalian Expression
Growth in bacteria
  Bacterial resistance: Ampicillin, 100 μg/mL
  Growth temperature: 37°C
  Growth strain: DH5alpha
  Copy number: High Copy
Gene/Insert
  Gene/Insert name: sfGFP
  Species: Putative signal peptide from Encephalitozoon intestinalis and GFP from Aequorea victoria
  Cloning method: Gibson Cloning
Terms and licenses: Academic/Nonprofit Terms; Industry Terms: Not Available to Industry
Depositor comments: Please visit https://doi.org/10.1101/2024.05.30.596468 for bioRxiv preprint.
How to cite: pBEL3000 was a gift from Gira Bhabha & Damian Ekiert (Addgene plasmid # 222974 ; http://n2t.net/addgene:222974 ; RRID:Addgene_222974)
